>Addgene plasmid #132330 | pAAV-EF1a-DIO-ASAP3Kv-WPRE | addgene full sequence | sequence record 265919 | Addgene NGS Result
CCTGCAGGCAGCTGCGCGCTCGCTCGCTCACTGAGGCCGCCCGGGCGTCGGGCGACCTTTGGTCGCCCGG
CCTCAGTGAGCGAGCGAGCGCGCAGAGAGGGAGTGGCCAACTCCATCACTAGGGGTTCCTGCGGCCGCAC
GCGTAAGCTTTGCAAAGATGGATAAAGTTTTAAACAGAGAGGAATCTTTGCAGCTAATGGACCTTCTAGG
TCTTGAAAGGAGTGGGAATTGGCTCCGGTGCCCGTCAGTGGGCAGAGCGCACATCGCCCACAGTCCCCGA
GAAGTTGGGGGGAGGGGTCGGCAATTGAACCGGTGCCTAGAGAAGGTGGCGCGGGGTAAACTGGGAAAGT
GATGTCGTGTACTGGCTCCGCCTTTTTCCCGAGGGTGGGGGAGAACCGTATATAAGTGCAGTAGTCGCCG
TGAACGTTCTTTTTCGCAACGGGTTTGCCGCCAGAACACAGGTAAGTGCCGTGTGTGGTTCCCGCGGGCC
TGGCCTCTTTACGGGTTATGGCCCTTGCGTGCCTTGAATTACTTCCACCTGGCTGCAGTACGTGATTCTT
GATCCCGAGCTTCGGGTTGGAAGTGGGTGGGAGAGTTCGAGGCCTTGCGCTTAAGGAGCCCCTTCGCCTC
GTGCTTGAGTTGAGGCCTGGCCTGGGCGCTGGGGCCGCCGCGTGCGAATCTGGTGGCACCTTCGCGCCTG
TCTCGCTGCTTTCGATAAGTCTCTAGCCATTTAAAATTTTTGATGACCTGCTGCGACGCTTTTTTTCTGG
CAAGATAGTCTTGTAAATGCGGGCCAAGATCTGCACACTGGTATTTCGGTTTTTGGGGCCGCGGGCGGCG
ACGGGGCCCGTGCGTCCCAGCGCACATGTTCGGCGAGGCGGGGCCTGCGAGCGCGGCCACCGAGAATCGG
ACGGGGGTAGTCTCAAGCTGGCCGGCCTGCTCTGGTGCCTGGCCTCGCGCCGCCGTGTATCGCCCCGCCC
TGGGCGGCAAGGCTGGCCCGGTCGGCACCAGTTGCGTGAGCGGAAAGATGGCCGCTTCCCGGCCCTGCTG
CAGGGAGCTCAAAATGGAGGACGCGGCGCTCGGGAGAGCGGGCGGGTGAGTCACCCACACAAAGGAAAAG
GGCCTTTCCGTCCTCAGCCGTCGCTTCATGTGACTCCACGGAGTACCGGGCGCCGTCCAGGCACCTCGAT
TAGTTCTCGAGCTTTTGGAGTACGTCGTCTTTAGGTTGGGGGGAGGGGTTTTATGCGATGGAGTTTCCCC
ACACTGAGTGGGTGGAGACTGAAGTTAGGCCAGCTTGGCACTTGATGTAATTCTCCTTGGAATTTGCCCT
TTTTGAGTTTGGATCTTGGTTCATTCTCAAGCCTCAGACAGTGGTTCAAAGTTTTTTTCTTCCATTTCAG
GTGTCGTGAGGTACCGGATCCTCTAGAGTCGACTCCGGAATAACTTCGTATAGGATACTTTATACGAAGT
TATGCAGAATGGTAGCTGGATTGTAGCTGCTATTAGCAATATGAAACCTCTTAATAACTTCGTATAGCAT
ACATTATACGAAGTTATGGCGCGCCTCATTAAAAGCGGGTCGCTTCCGGAAAATCGGTCGCGCAGCTAAT
AAAGCTATCAATGCTGCTCATGCTGCGCATATCAATCACGCCTTCGGTGCGCGCCGGCAGCGGCGCCACC
GGGCTCGGCATGCTGCTCATTTCCAGTTCTTCCGGCGGTTTGCTCTGCGGCGCCATTTCTTTGGTGTTCA
GAATCGGCTGGCTCTGACGCGTGGAAGATCCAGATGAACCTGAAGAACCCTTAAGGGTTACCACTTCAAG
TTGTTTCTTCTGTGAAGCCAGCTGAAATATTCTTATTAAGATAACAATTCTCAGAACTCGAAGAAGAGTA
ACCATCTGCGGCATCTGATCTGTGTTATATTCCAGTTTATGCCCCAGAATGTTGCCATCTTCTTTAAAAT
CGGTGCCTTTCAGTTCAATGCGGTTCACCAGGGTATCGCCTTCAAATTTCACCACCGCGCGGGTTTTATA
TTTGCCATCATCTTTAAAGCTAATGGTGCGTTCCTGCACATAGCCTTCCGGCATCGCGCTTTTAAAAAAA
TCATGGCGTTTCATATGATCCGGATAGCGGCTAAAGCACTGCACGCCATAGGTTAAGGTGGTCACCAGGG
TCGGCCACGGCACCGGTAGTTTGCCGGTGGTGCAAATAAATTTCAGGGTCAGTTTGCCAATGGTCGCATC
GCCTTCGCCTTCGCCGCGCACGCTAAATTTATGGCCGTTCACATCGCCATCCAGTTCCACCAGAATCGGC
ACCACGCCGGTAAACAGTTCTTCGCCCTGGCTCGCGCTGCCGCCGGTGCCGCCATACAGTTCATCCATGC
CGTGTGTAATGCCCGCTGCGGTCACAAATTCCAGCAGCACCATGTGATCGCGTTTTTCGTTCGGATCTTT
GCTCAGCACGGTCTGGGTGCTCAGATAATGGTTATCCGGCAGCAGCACCGGGCCATCGCCAATCGGGGTG
TTCTGCTGATAATGATCCGCCAGCTGCACGCTGCCATCTTCCACGTTATGGCGCACGGTAAAGTTCGCTT
TAATGCCGTTTTTCTGTTTATCCGCGGTAATATACACGTTATCACCGCGAAATGTACCGTCAGAGAAGGA
GTAGGTCATATTAATTAGCAGAGTGCCCACTACTATGACTGCATCCAAAGTATTCAGTTTGGACCGGAAA
TAGTTCTTGAAGCCTTCAACAAACACTCTCATGAGAACATCAACAAGGAAGAAGAGTGCTATAGCCAGGG
AAACACCTTCAAGAATCTCTCTAATGCCTCTTTTCTTCTCACTGATGGCCAGATCCACAATCACCACTAT
GATGTCTACAATGATAAGCACAACTCCAAATACTCTGAATCCAAATGACATCACAAACGGGGAAATTTTT
CTCCTAATGGTATTGGAACAGCTGTCTTGTTCATTACCCTCATCACGACCATCATCAATCTTTATCGTGG
GCTCATCTGCTGTTGGAGAGCTCGAAGTTTTAGTGAGCTCTGACCCCTGTTCATACCTCACAGTCGTCTC
CATGGTGGCGCTAGCATAACTTCGTATAAAGTATCCTATACGAAGTTATTTGCCTTAACCCAGAAATTAT
CACTGTTATTCTTTAGAATGGTGCAAAGAATAACTTCGTATAATGTATGCTATACGAAGTTATGAATTCG
ATATCAAGCTTATCGATAATCAACCTCTGGATTACAAAATTTGTGAAAGATTGACTGGTATTCTTAACTA
TGTTGCTCCTTTTACGCTATGTGGATACGCTGCTTTAATGCCTTTGTATCATGCTATTGCTTCCCGTATG
GCTTTCATTTTCTCCTCCTTGTATAAATCCTGGTTGCTGTCTCTTTATGAGGAGTTGTGGCCCGTTGTCA
GGCAACGTGGCGTGGTGTGCACTGTGTTTGCTGACGCAACCCCCACTGGTTGGGGCATTGCCACCACCTG
TCAGCTCCTTTCCGGGACTTTCGCTTTCCCCCTCCCTATTGCCACGGCGGAACTCATCGCCGCCTGCCTT
GCCCGCTGCTGGACAGGGGCTCGGCTGTTGGGCACTGACAATTCCGTGGTGTTGTCGGGGAAATCATCGT
CCTTTCCTTGGCTGCTCGCCTATGTTGCCACCTGGATTCTGCGCGGGACGTCCTTCTGCTACGTCCCTTC
GGCCCTCAATCCAGCGGACCTTCCTTCCCGCGGCCTGCTGCCGGCTCTGCGGCCTCTTCCGCGTCTTCGC
CTTCGCCCTCAGACGAGTCGGATCTCCCTTTGGGCCGCCTCCCCGCATCGATACCGAGCGCTGCTCGAGA
GATCTACGGGTGGCATCCCTGTGACCCCTCCCCAGTGCCTCTCCTGGCCCTGGAAGTTGCCACTCCAGTG
CCCACCAGCCTTGTCCTAATAAAATTAAGTTGCATCATTTTGTCTGACTAGGTGTCCTTCTATAATATTA
TGGGGTGGAGGGGGGTGGTATGGAGCAAGGGGCAAGTTGGGAAGACAACCTGTAGGGCCTGCGGGGTCTA
TTGGGAACCAAGCTGGAGTGCAGTGGCACAATCTTGGCTCACTGCAATCTCCGCCTCCTGGGTTCAAGCG
ATTCTCCTGCCTCAGCCTCCCGAGTTGTTGGGATTCCAGGCATGCATGACCAGGCTCAGCTAATTTTTGT
TTTTTTGGTAGAGACGGGGTTTCACCATATTGGCCAGGCTGGTCTCCAACTCCTAATCTCAGGTGATCTA
CCCACCTTGGCCTCCCAAATTGCTGGGATTACAGGCGTGAACCACTGCTCCCTTCCCTGTCCTTCTGATT
TTGTAGGTAACCACGTGCGGACCGAGCGGCCGCAGGAACCCCTAGTGATGGAGTTGGCCACTCCCTCTCT
GCGCGCTCGCTCGCTCACTGAGGCCGGGCGACCAAAGGTCGCCCGACGCCCGGGCTTTGCCCGGGCGGCC
TCAGTGAGCGAGCGAGCGCGCAGCTGCCTGCAGGGGCGCCTGATGCGGTATTTTCTCCTTACGCATCTGT
GCGGTATTTCACACCGCATA
[95 nt withheld, positions 4571-4665]
T
[46 nt withheld, positions 4667-4712]
C
[141 nt withheld, positions 4714-4854]
CCTTTGACGTTGGAGTCCACGTTCTTT
[37 nt withheld, positions 4882-4918]
ACTCTATCTCGGGCTATTCTTTTGATTTATAAGGGATTTTGCCGATTTCGGTCTATTGGTTAAAAAATGA
GCTGATTTAACAAAAATTTAACGCGAATTTTAACAAAATATTAACGTTTACAATTTTATGGTGCACTCTC
AGTACAATCTGCTCTGATGCCGCATAGTTAAGCCAGCCCCGACACCCGCCAACACCCGCTGACGCGCCCT
GACGGGCTTGTCTGCTCCCGGCATCCGCTTACAGACAAGCTGTGACCGTCTCCGGGAGCTGCATGTGTCA
GAGGTTTTCACCGTCATCACCGAAACGCGCGAGACGAAAGGGCCTCGTGATACGCCTATTTTTATAGGTT
AATGTCATGATAATAATGGTTTCTTAGACGTCAGGTGGCACTTTTCGGGGAAATGTGCGCGGAACCCCTA
TTTGTTTATTTTTCTAAATACATTCAAATATGTATCCGCTCATGAGACAATAACCCTGATAAATGCTTCA
ATAATATTGAAAAAGGAAGAGTATGAGTATTCAACATTTCCGTGTCGCCCTTATTCCCTTTTTTGCGGCA
TTTTGCCTTCCTGTTTTTGCTCACCCAGAAACGCTGGTGAAAGTAAAAGATGCTGAAGATCAGTTGGGTG
CACGAGTGGGTTACATCGAACTGGATCTCAACAGCGGTAAGATCCTTGAGAGTTTTCGCCCCGAAGAACG
TTTTCCAATGATGAGCACTTTTAAAGTTCTGCTATGTGGCGCGGTATTATCCCGTATTGACGCCGGGCAA
GAGCAACTCGGTCGCCGCATACACTATTCTCAGAATGACTTGGTTGAGTACTCACCAGTCACAGAAAAGC
ATCTTACGGATGGCATGACAGTAAGAGAATTATGCAGTGCTGCCATAACCATGAGTGATAACACTGCGGC
CAACTTACTTCTGACAACGATCGGAGGACCGAAGGAGCTAACCGCTTTTTTGCACAACATGGGGGATCAT
GTAACTCGCCTTGATCGTTGGGAACCGGAGCTGAATGAAGCCATACCAAACGACGAGCGTGACACCACGA
TGCCTGTAGCAATGGCAACAACGTTGCGCAAACTATTAACTGGCGAACTACTTACTCTAGCTTCCCGGCA
ACAATTAATAGACTGGATGGAGGCGGATAAAGTTGCAGGACCACTTCTGCGCTCGGCCCTTCCGGCTGGC
TGGTTTATTGCTGATAAATCTGGAGCCGGTGAGCGTGGGTCTCGCGGTATCATTGCAGCACTGGGGCCAG
ATGGTAAGCCCTCCCGTATCGTAGTTATCTACACGACGGGGAGTCAGGCAACTATGGATGAACGAAATAG
ACAGATCGCTGAGATAGGTGCCTCACTGATTAAGCATTGGTAACTGTCAGACCAAGTTTACTCATATATA
CTTTAGATTGATTTAAAACTTCATTTTTAATTTAAAAGGATCTAGGTGAAGATCCTTTTTGATAATCTCA
TGACCAAAATCCCTTAACGTGAGTTTTCGTTCCACTGAGCGTCAGACCCCGTAGAAAAGATCAAAGGATC
TTCTTGAGATCCTTTTTTTCTGCGCGTAATCTGCTGCTTGCAAACAAAAAAACCACCGCTACCAGCGGTG
GTTTGTTTGCCGGATCAAGAGCTACCAACTCTTTTTCCGAAGGTAACTGGCTTCAGCAGAGCGCAGATAC
CAAATACTGTTCTTCTAGTGTAGCCGTAGTTAGGCCACCACTTCAAGAACTCTGTAGCACCGCCTACATA
CCTCGCTCTGCTAATCCTGTTACCAGTGGCTGCTGCCAGTGGCGATAAGTCGTGTCTTACCGGGTTGGAC
TCAAGACGATAGTTACCGGATAAGGCGCAGCGGTCGGGCTGAACGGGGGGTTCGTGCACACAGCCCAGCT
TGGAGCGAACGACCTACACCGAACTGAGATACCTACAGCGTGAGCTATGAGAAAGCGCCACGCTTCCCGA
AGGGAGAAAGGCGGACAGGTATCCGGTAAGCGGCAGGGTCGGAACAGGAGAGCGCACGAGGGAGCTTCCA
GGGGGAAACGCCTGGTATCTTTATAGTCCTGTCGGGTTTCGCCACCTCTGACTTGAGCGTCGATTTTTGT
GATGCTCGTCAGGGGGGCGGAGCCTATGGAAAAACGCCAGCAACGCGGCCTTTTTACGGTTCCTGGCCTT
TTGCTGGCCTTTTGCTCACATGT
Features (pLannotate 1.2.2; 24 found; start..end, strand, type, name):
     12..39      +  repeat_region  AAV2 ITR (fragment): inverted terminal repeat of adeno-associated virus serotype 2 inverted
     68..95      +  repeat_region  AAV2 ITR (fragment): inverted terminal repeat of adeno-associated virus serotype 2 inverted
    158..224     +  CDS            small t antigen (fragment): SV40 (simian virus 40) small t antigen
    231..1409    +  promoter       EF-1α promoter: strong constitutive promoter for human elongation factor EF-1α
   1416..1433    +  misc_feature   MCS (fragment): pUC18/19 multiple cloning site
   1440..1473    +  protein_bind   lox2272: Cre-mediated recombination occurs in the 8-bp core sequence (GGATACTT). lox2272 sites are compatible with each other, but incompatible with loxP or loxN sites (Lee and Saito, 1988). Cre recombinase
   1474..1523    -  intron         β-globin intron (fragment): internally truncated intron from human β-globin
   1524..1557    +  protein_bind   loxP: Cre-mediated recombination occurs in the 8-bp core sequence (GCATACAT). Cre recombinase
   1572..1766    -  CDS            Kcnb1 (fragment): KCNB1_RAT - Experimental evidence at protein level: Swiss-Prot protein existence level 1. Voltage-gated potassium channel that mediates transmembrane potassium transport in excitable membranes, primarily in the brain, but also in the pancreas and cardiovascular system. Contributes to the regulation of the action potential (AP) repolarization, duration and frequency of repetitive AP firing in neurons, muscle cells and endocrine cells and plays a role in homeostatic attenuation of electrical excitability throughout the brain (PubMed:10024359, PubMed:10618149, PubMed:12451110, PubMed:17379638, Pu
   1914..2633    -  CDS            cEGFP: cEGFP is a basic (constitutively fluorescent) green fluorescent protein published in 2008, derived from Aequorea victoria.
   3096..3129    -  protein_bind   lox2272: Cre-mediated recombination occurs in the 8-bp core sequence (GGATACTT). lox2272 sites are compatible with each other, but incompatible with loxP or loxN sites (Lee and Saito, 1988). Cre recombinase
   3130..3179    -  intron         β-globin intron (fragment): internally truncated intron from human β-globin
   3180..3213    -  protein_bind   loxP: Cre-mediated recombination occurs in the 8-bp core sequence (GCATACAT). Cre recombinase
   3214..3238    +  misc_feature   MCS (fragment): pBluescript multiple cloning site
   3238..3826    +  misc_feature   WPRE: woodchuck hepatitis virus posttranscriptional regulatory element
   3858..4334    +  polyA_signal   hGH poly(A) signal: human growth hormone polyadenylation signal
   4374..4514    +  repeat_region  AAV2 ITR: inverted terminal repeat of adeno-associated virus serotype 2 inverted
   4519..4570    -  misc_feature   bom (fragment): basis of mobility region from pBR322
   4589..5044    +  rep_origin     f1 ori (sequence partly withheld): f1 bacteriophage origin of replication; arrow indicates direction of (+) strand synthesis
   5045..5094    -  misc_feature   bom (fragment): basis of mobility region from pBR322
   5196..5231    -  CDS            rop (fragment): Rop protein, which maintains plasmids at low copy number; rop
   5326..5430    +  promoter       AmpR promoter: bla
   5431..6291    +  CDS            AmpR: β-lactamase; bla; confers resistance to ampicillin, carbenicillin, and related antibiotics
   6462..7050    +  rep_origin     ori: high-copy-number ColE1/pMB1/pBR322/pUC origin of replication
