[The description below was written by a language model from this plasmid's Addgene catalogue record and pLannotate feature annotations shown in this document.]
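Description:
pAAV-EF1a-DIO-ASAP3Kv-WPRE is a 7.1 kb AAV transfer plasmid for Cre-dependent mammalian expression of ASAP3Kv, a soma-targeted version of the ASAP3 genetically encoded voltage indicator. It is propagated in bacteria as a high-copy plasmid through a ColE1/pUC-type origin and selected with ampicillin via the β-lactamase gene. An f1 phage origin is also present in the backbone. The expression cassette is flanked by AAV2 inverted terminal repeats, which allow it to be packaged into recombinant AAV particles. The annotation detects the downstream ITR in full but only short fragments of the upstream one.

Within the ITRs, the human EF-1α promoter sits upstream of a double-floxed inverted open reading frame (DIO) arrangement. A lox2272 and a loxP site precede the 1.5 kb synthetic insert, and a second lox2272/loxP pair in the opposite orientation follows it. The coding sequence lies on the reverse strand relative to the promoter, so it is not expressed in the absence of recombinase. Cre first inverts the insert through one pair of compatible sites and then excises one site of the other pair, locking the gene in the sense orientation. The annotated parts of the insert are a GFP-derived fluorescent domain (matched to cEGFP) and a fragment of the rat Kv2.1 potassium channel (Kcnb1), which presumably supplies the "Kv" somatic localisation signal. The rest of the sensor is not annotated. A WPRE enhances transcript expression, and the human growth hormone polyadenylation signal terminates the message. Several other small hits, such as the small t antigen, β-globin intron, bom and rop fragments, are probably short sequence matches rather than functional parts. The construct is intended for voltage imaging in Cre-expressing cells or mice, with signal concentrated at the cell body.
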