Addgene plasmid #132330: pAAV-EF1a-DIO-ASAP3Kv-WPRE
Purpose: expresses ASAP3Kv(soma-located version of ASAP3, ASAP-family genetically encoded voltage indicator) in cre recombinase expressing mouse/cell, gene delivered by pAAV-EF1a vector
Depositing lab: Michael Lin. Depositing organization: Stanford University. Publication: Ultrafast Two-Photon Imaging of a High-Gain Voltage Indicator in Awake Behaving Mice. Villette V, Chavarha M, Dimov IK, Bradley J, Pradhan L, Mathieu B, Evans SW, Chamberland S, Shi D, Yang R, Kim BB, Ayon A, Jalil A, St-Pierre F, Schnitzer MJ, Bi G, Toth K, Ding J, Dieudonne S, Lin MZ. Cell. 2019 Dec 12;179(7):1590-1608.e23. doi: 10.1016/j.cell.2019.11.004. PubMed 31835034.
Backbone
  Vector backbone: pAAV-EF1a
  Backbone manufacturer: addgene
  Backbone size w/o insert (bp): 5596
  Total vector size (bp): 7111
  Vector type: Mammalian Expression, AAV, Cre/Lox
Growth in bacteria
  Bacterial resistance: Ampicillin, 100 μg/mL
  Growth temperature: 37°C
  Growth strain: NEB Stable
  Copy number: High Copy
Gene/Insert
  Gene/Insert name: ASAP3KV (alt name: Soma-located Accelerated Sensor of Action Potentials 3)
  Species: Synthetic
  Insert size (bp): 1515
  Promoter: EF1a
  Cloning method: Restriction Enzyme; 5′ cloning site AscI (not destroyed); 3′ cloning site NheI (not destroyed)
  Sequencing primers: 5′ tcaagcctcagacagtggttc; 3′ catagcgtaaaaggagcaaca
Terms and licenses: Academic/Nonprofit Terms; Industry Terms: Not Available to Industry
How to cite: pAAV-EF1a-DIO-ASAP3Kv-WPRE was a gift from Michael Lin (Addgene plasmid # 132330 ; http://n2t.net/addgene:132330 ; RRID:Addgene_132330)
